Addgene plasmid #224162: AiP12442 - pAAV-AiE0612h-minBG-SYFP2-WPRE3-BGHpA (Alias: CN2442)
Purpose: AiE0612h is an enhancer sequence, designed to drive AAV-mediated transgene expression in striatal D2 MSN>D1 MSN
Depositing lab: Allen Institute for Brain Science & Jonathan Ting. Depositing organization: Allen Institute. Publication: Enhancer AAV toolbox for accessing and perturbing striatal cell types and circuits. Hunker AC, Wirthlin ME, Gill G, Johansen NJ, Hooper M, Omstead V, Vargas S, Lerma MN, Taskin N, Weed N, Laird WD, Bishaw YM, Bendrick JL, Gore BB, Ben-Simon Y, Opitz-Araya X, Martinez RA, Way SW, Thyagarajan B, Otto S, Sanchez REA, Alexander JR, Amaya A, Amster A, Arbuckle J, Ayala A, Baker PM, Barcelli T, Barta S, Bertagnolli D, Bielstein C, Bishwakarma P, Bowlus J, Boyer G, Brouner K, Casian B, Casper T, Chakka AB, Chakrabarty R, Chong P, Clark M, Colbert K, Daniel S, Dawe T, Departee M, DiValentin P, Donadio NP, Dotson NI, Dwivedi D, Egdorf T, Fliss T, Gary A, Goldy J, Grasso C, Groce EL, Gudsnuk K, Han W, Haradon Z, Hastings S, Helback O, Ho WV, Huang C, Johnson T, Jones DL, Juneau Z, Kenney J, Leibly M, Li S, Liang E, Loeffler H, Lusk NA, Madigan Z, Malloy J, Malone J, McCue R, Melchor J, Mich JK, Moosman S, Morin E, Naidoo R, Newman D, Ngo K, Nguyen K, Oster AL, Ouellette B, Oyama AA, Pena N, Pham T, Phillips E, Pom C, Potekhina L, Ransford S, Ray PL, Reding M, Rette DF, Reynoldson C, Rimorin C, Sigler AR, Rocha DB, Ronellenfitch K, Ruiz A, Sawyer L, Sevigny JP, Shapovalova NV, Shepard N, Shulga L, Soliman S, Staats B, Taormina MJ, Tieu M, Wang Y, Wilkes J, Wood T, Zhou T, Williford A, Dee N, Mollenkopf T, Ng L, Esposito L, Kalmbach BE, Yao S, Ariza J, Collman F, Mufti S, Smith K, Waters J, Ersing I, Patrick M, Zeng H, Lein ES, Kojima Y, Horwitz G, Owen SF, Levi BP, Daigle TL, Tasic B, Bakken TE, Ting JT. Neuron. 2025 May 21;113(10):1507-1524.e17. doi: 10.1016/j.neuron.2025.04.035. PubMed 40403704.
Backbone
  Vector backbone: rAAV
  Vector type: AAV
Growth in bacteria
  Bacterial resistance: Ampicillin, 100 μg/mL
  Growth temperature: 30°C
  Growth strain: NEB Stable
  Copy number: High Copy
Gene/Insert
  Gene/Insert name: SYFP2
  Species: Synthetic
  Cloning method: Restriction Enzyme; 5′ cloning site unknown (unknown if destroyed)
Terms and licenses: Academic/Nonprofit Terms; Industry Terms: Not Available to Industry
Depositor comments: Allen Institute plasmid alias: CN2442 . This work supported by NIH BRAIN Initiative grant UF1MH128339. There is a 1bp deletion in AiE0612h, depositor confirmed this does not impact plasmid function.
How to cite: AiP12442 - pAAV-AiE0612h-minBG-SYFP2-WPRE3-BGHpA (Alias: CN2442) was a gift from Allen Institute for Brain Science & Jonathan Ting (Addgene plasmid # 224162 ; http://n2t.net/addgene:224162 ; RRID:Addgene_224162)
