[The description below was written by a language model from this plasmid's Addgene catalogue record and pLannotate feature annotations shown in this document.]
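Description:
AiP12442 - pAAV-AiE0612h-minBG-SYFP2-WPRE3-BGHpA (alias CN2442) is a recombinant AAV transfer plasmid of about 4.5 kb, built to package an enhancer-driven fluorescent reporter genome into AAV particles for delivery to the brain. In bacteria it is maintained at high copy through a ColE1/pUC-type origin and selected with ampicillin via the β-lactamase gene and its promoter. The backbone also carries an f1 phage origin and small remnants of pBR322 bom and rop sequences. The cassette is flanked by AAV2 inverted terminal repeats, which provide the signals for genome replication and packaging. The automated annotation detects a full ITR on the right side but only short fragments on the left, which is common when these repeat-rich, structured elements are sequenced and annotated.

Between the ITRs, the payload is the monomeric, rapidly maturing yellow fluorescent protein SYFP2. According to the construct name, it is expressed from the AiE0612h enhancer placed upstream of a minimal beta-globin promoter (minBG). Neither of these elements is called in the feature table, but they presumably occupy the unannotated stretch upstream of the SYFP2 coding sequence. The minimal promoter has little activity on its own, so expression depends on the cell-type selectivity of the enhancer. The record describes that selectivity as favouring striatal D2 medium spiny neurons over D1 medium spiny neurons. Downstream, a shortened woodchuck posttranscriptional regulatory element (WPRE3, annotated as two WPRE fragments) boosts transcript stability and expression, and a bovine growth hormone polyadenylation signal terminates the message. The depositor notes a single-base deletion in AiE0612h that is reported not to affect function. The construct belongs to an enhancer AAV toolbox for labelling and accessing striatal cell types.
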