Features (pLannotate 1.2.2; 14 found; start..end, strand, type, name):
     12..39      +  repeat_region  AAV2 ITR (fragment): inverted terminal repeat of adeno-associated virus serotype 2 inverted
     68..95      +  repeat_region  AAV2 ITR (fragment): inverted terminal repeat of adeno-associated virus serotype 2 inverted
    522..1238    +  CDS            SYFP2: SYFP2 is a basic (constitutively fluorescent) yellow fluorescent protein published in 2006, derived from Aequorea victoria. It is reported to be a very rapidly-maturing monomer with moderate acid sensitivity.
   1278..1435    +  misc_feature   WPRE (fragment): woodchuck hepatitis virus posttranscriptional regulatory element
   1441..1521    +  misc_feature   WPRE (fragment): woodchuck hepatitis virus posttranscriptional regulatory element
   1538..1649    +  polyA_signal   bGH poly(A) signal: bovine growth hormone polyadenylation signal
   1767..1907    +  repeat_region  AAV2 ITR: inverted terminal repeat of adeno-associated virus serotype 2 inverted
   1912..1963    -  misc_feature   bom (fragment): basis of mobility region from pBR322
   1982..2437    +  rep_origin     f1 ori (sequence partly withheld): f1 bacteriophage origin of replication; arrow indicates direction of (+) strand synthesis
   2438..2487    -  misc_feature   bom (fragment): basis of mobility region from pBR322
   2589..2624    -  CDS            rop (fragment): Rop protein, which maintains plasmids at low copy number; rop
   2719..2823    +  promoter       AmpR promoter: bla
   2824..3684    +  CDS            AmpR: β-lactamase; bla; confers resistance to ampicillin, carbenicillin, and related antibiotics
   3855..4443    +  rep_origin     ori: high-copy-number ColE1/pMB1/pBR322/pUC origin of replication
>Addgene plasmid #224162 | AiP12442 - pAAV-AiE0612h-minBG-SYFP2-WPRE3-BGHpA (Alias: CN2442) | addgene full sequence | sequence record 446897 | Addgene NGS Result
CCTGCAGGCAGCTGCGCGCTCGCTCGCTCACTGAGGCCGCCCGGGCGTCGGGCGACCTTTGGTCGCCCGG
CCTCAGTGAGCGAGCGAGCGCGCAGAGAGGGAGTGGCCAACTCCATCACTAGGGGTTCCTGCGGCCGCAC
GCGTTTCCCAGCCTTACCTTGTTGCAGGCCTCCAGGGTCTGCAGCGGGGTGAGGCAGGGTCTGGGAGATG
CAGTGAATGCAGGAAGGGGTGTCTGCCTGACAGCCCCATCCCTGCAGATTTTGATGGCTCCGTAAAAATG
TCTCCTCATAAACTGTCAAAGTGTCACAAATTAATTAACTGTTAGCTAGAGTGACTCAGTGTGGGGGGGG
TGGGGGAGAATGGCTCAGTGATGCTGAGCGGGGTGGTGGCGGTGCTGTTCTCTGCGTGTGCTGCCTTTTG
ATGAGCTCGGGCTGGGCATAAAAGTCAGGGCAGAGCCATCTATTGCTTACATTTGCTTCTGGGATCCAGA
TCTTTCGAAGCTAGCGCTACCGGTCGCCACCATGGTGAGCAAGGGCGAGGAGCTGTTCACCGGGGTGGTG
CCCATCCTGGTCGAGCTGGACGGCGACGTAAACGGCCACAAGTTCAGCGTGTCCGGCGAGGGCGAGGGCG
ATGCCACCTACGGCAAGCTGACCCTGAAGCTGATCTGCACCACCGGCAAGCTGCCCGTGCCCTGGCCCAC
CCTCGTGACCACCCTGGGCTACGGCGTGCAGTGCTTCGCCCGCTACCCCGACCACATGAAGCAGCACGAC
TTCTTCAAGTCCGCCATGCCCGAAGGCTACGTCCAGGAGCGCACCATCTTCTTCAAGGACGACGGCAACT
ACAAGACCCGCGCCGAGGTGAAGTTCGAGGGCGACACCCTGGTGAACCGCATCGAGCTGAAGGGCATCGA
CTTCAAGGAGGACGGCAACATCCTGGGGCACAAGCTGGAGTACAACTACAACAGCCACAACGTCTATATC
ACCGCCGACAAGCAGAAGAACGGCATCAAGGCCAACTTCAAGATCCGCCACAACATCGAGGACGGCGGCG
TGCAGCTCGCCGACCACTACCAGCAGAACACCCCCATCGGCGACGGCCCCGTGCTGCTGCCCGACAACCA
CTACCTGAGCTACCAGTCCAAGCTGAGCAAAGACCCCAACGAGAAGCGCGATCACATGGTCCTGCTGGAG
TTCGTGACCGCCGCCGGGATCACTCTCGGCATGGACGAGCTGTACAAGTAAGTCGACGGCGCGCCGCGGC
CGCGAATTCGATATCATAATCAACCTCTGGATTACAAAATTTGTGAAAGATTGACTGGTATTCTTAACTA
TGTTGCTCCTTTTACGCTATGTGGATACGCTGCTTTAATGCCTTTGTATCATGCTATTGCTTCCCGTATG
GCTTTCATTTTCTCCTCCTTGTATAAATCCTGGTTAGTTCTTGCCACGGCGGAACTCATCGCCGCCTGCC
TTGCCCGCTGCTGGACAGGGGCTCGGCTGTTGGGCACTGACAATTCCGTGGCTCGAGAGATCTTCGACTG
TGCCTTCTAGTTGCCAGCCATCTGTTGTTTGCCCCTCCCCCGTGCCTTCCTTGACCCTGGAAGGTGCCAC
TCCCACTGTCCTTTCCTAATAAAATGAGGAAATTGCATCGCATTGTCTGAGTAGGTGTCATTCTATTCTG
GGGGGTGGGGTGGGGCAGGACAGCAAGGGGGAGGATTGGGAAGACAATAGCAGGCATGAGATCTCACGTG
CGGACCGAGCGGCCGCAGGAACCCCTAGTGATGGAGTTGGCCACTCCCTCTCTGCGCGCTCGCTCGCTCA
CTGAGGCCGGGCGACCAAAGGTCGCCCGACGCCCGGGCTTTGCCCGGGCGGCCTCAGTGAGCGAGCGAGC
GCGCAGCTGCCTGCAGGGGCGCCTGATGCGGTATTTTCTCCTTACGCATCTGTGCGGTATTTCACACCGC
ATA
[95 nt withheld, positions 1964-2058]
T
[46 nt withheld, positions 2060-2105]
C
[141 nt withheld, positions 2107-2247]
CCTTTGACGTTGGAGTCCACGTTCTTT
[37 nt withheld, positions 2275-2311]
ACTCTATCTCGGGCTATTCTTTTGATTTATAAGGGATTTTGCCGATTTCGGTCTATTGGTTAAAAAATGA
GCTGATTTAACAAAAATTTAACGCGAATTTTAACAAAATATTAACGTTTACAATTTTATGGTGCACTCTC
AGTACAATCTGCTCTGATGCCGCATAGTTAAGCCAGCCCCGACACCCGCCAACACCCGCTGACGCGCCCT
GACGGGCTTGTCTGCTCCCGGCATCCGCTTACAGACAAGCTGTGACCGTCTCCGGGAGCTGCATGTGTCA
GAGGTTTTCACCGTCATCACCGAAACGCGCGAGACGAAAGGGCCTCGTGATACGCCTATTTTTATAGGTT
AATGTCATGATAATAATGGTTTCTTAGACGTCAGGTGGCACTTTTCGGGGAAATGTGCGCGGAACCCCTA
TTTGTTTATTTTTCTAAATACATTCAAATATGTATCCGCTCATGAGACAATAACCCTGATAAATGCTTCA
ATAATATTGAAAAAGGAAGAGTATGAGTATTCAACATTTCCGTGTCGCCCTTATTCCCTTTTTTGCGGCA
TTTTGCCTTCCTGTTTTTGCTCACCCAGAAACGCTGGTGAAAGTAAAAGATGCTGAAGATCAGTTGGGTG
CACGAGTGGGTTACATCGAACTGGATCTCAACAGCGGTAAGATCCTTGAGAGTTTTCGCCCCGAAGAACG
TTTTCCAATGATGAGCACTTTTAAAGTTCTGCTATGTGGCGCGGTATTATCCCGTATTGACGCCGGGCAA
GAGCAACTCGGTCGCCGCATACACTATTCTCAGAATGACTTGGTTGAGTACTCACCAGTCACAGAAAAGC
ATCTTACGGATGGCATGACAGTAAGAGAATTATGCAGTGCTGCCATAACCATGAGTGATAACACTGCGGC
CAACTTACTTCTGACAACGATCGGAGGACCGAAGGAGCTAACCGCTTTTTTGCACAACATGGGGGATCAT
GTAACTCGCCTTGATCGTTGGGAACCGGAGCTGAATGAAGCCATACCAAACGACGAGCGTGACACCACGA
TGCCTGTAGCAATGGCAACAACGTTGCGCAAACTATTAACTGGCGAACTACTTACTCTAGCTTCCCGGCA
ACAATTAATAGACTGGATGGAGGCGGATAAAGTTGCAGGACCACTTCTGCGCTCGGCCCTTCCGGCTGGC
TGGTTTATTGCTGATAAATCTGGAGCCGGTGAGCGTGGGTCTCGCGGTATCATTGCAGCACTGGGGCCAG
ATGGTAAGCCCTCCCGTATCGTAGTTATCTACACGACGGGGAGTCAGGCAACTATGGATGAACGAAATAG
ACAGATCGCTGAGATAGGTGCCTCACTGATTAAGCATTGGTAACTGTCAGACCAAGTTTACTCATATATA
CTTTAGATTGATTTAAAACTTCATTTTTAATTTAAAAGGATCTAGGTGAAGATCCTTTTTGATAATCTCA
TGACCAAAATCCCTTAACGTGAGTTTTCGTTCCACTGAGCGTCAGACCCCGTAGAAAAGATCAAAGGATC
TTCTTGAGATCCTTTTTTTCTGCGCGTAATCTGCTGCTTGCAAACAAAAAAACCACCGCTACCAGCGGTG
GTTTGTTTGCCGGATCAAGAGCTACCAACTCTTTTTCCGAAGGTAACTGGCTTCAGCAGAGCGCAGATAC
CAAATACTGTTCTTCTAGTGTAGCCGTAGTTAGGCCACCACTTCAAGAACTCTGTAGCACCGCCTACATA
CCTCGCTCTGCTAATCCTGTTACCAGTGGCTGCTGCCAGTGGCGATAAGTCGTGTCTTACCGGGTTGGAC
TCAAGACGATAGTTACCGGATAAGGCGCAGCGGTCGGGCTGAACGGGGGGTTCGTGCACACAGCCCAGCT
TGGAGCGAACGACCTACACCGAACTGAGATACCTACAGCGTGAGCTATGAGAAAGCGCCACGCTTCCCGA
AGGGAGAAAGGCGGACAGGTATCCGGTAAGCGGCAGGGTCGGAACAGGAGAGCGCACGAGGGAGCTTCCA
GGGGGAAACGCCTGGTATCTTTATAGTCCTGTCGGGTTTCGCCACCTCTGACTTGAGCGTCGATTTTTGT
GATGCTCGTCAGGGGGGCGGAGCCTATGGAAAAACGCCAGCAACGCGGCCTTTTTACGGTTCCTGGCCTT
TTGCTGGCCTTTTGCTCACATGT
